Addgene plasmid #240160: pLV_[Exp]-Hygro-EF1A-FUCCIplex
Purpose: Multiplexable FUCCI sensor (FUCCIplex). The EF1α promoter drives the expression of the fluorescent sensor.
Depositing lab: Francesco Pasqualini. Depositing organization: Universita degli Studi di Pavia. Publication: CALIPERS: Cell cycle-aware live imaging for phenotyping experiments and regeneration studies. Di Sante M, Pezzotti M, Zimmermann J, Enrico A, Deschamps J, Balmas E, Becca S, Reali A, Bertero A, Jug F, Pasqualini FS. bioRxiv 2024.12.19.629259 10.1101/2024.12.19.629259.
Backbone
  Vector backbone: pLenti-Hygro
  Backbone manufacturer: VectorBuilder
  Backbone size w/o insert (bp): 8921
  Total vector size (bp): 11339
  Vector type: Mammalian Expression, Lentiviral, Synthetic Biology
  Selectable markers: Hygromycin
Growth in bacteria
  Bacterial resistance: Ampicillin, 100 μg/mL
  Growth temperature: 37°C
  Growth strain: Top10
  Copy number: High Copy
Gene/Insert
  Gene/Insert name: FUCCIplex
  Species: Synthetic
  Insert size (bp): 2418
  Promoter: EF1A
  Cloning method: Unknown
  Sequencing primers: 5′ GGCCAGCTTGGCACTTGATG
Resource information
  A portion of this plasmid was derived from a plasmid made by: VectorBuilder
Terms and licenses: Academic/Nonprofit Terms; Industry Terms: Not Available to Industry
Depositor comments: Please visit https://doi.org/10.1101/2024.12.19.629259 for bioRxiv preprint.
How to cite: pLV_[Exp]-Hygro-EF1A-FUCCIplex was a gift from Francesco Pasqualini (Addgene plasmid # 240160 ; http://n2t.net/addgene:240160 ; RRID:Addgene_240160)
