[The description below was written by a language model from this plasmid's Addgene catalogue record and pLannotate feature annotations shown in this document.]
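Description:
pLV_[Exp]-Hygro-EF1A-FUCCIplex is a third-generation-style, self-inactivating HIV-1 lentiviral transfer plasmid built on a commercial pLenti-Hygro backbone, about 11.3 kb in total. It is propagated in E. coli through a high-copy ColE1/pUC origin with ampicillin selection (AmpR), and the backbone also carries an f1 origin and an SV40 origin. The viral portion comprises an RSV promoter fused to a truncated 5' LTR, which drives genomic RNA production in packaging cells without Tat, followed by the Ψ packaging signal with a gag fragment, the RRE for Rev-dependent nuclear export, the cPPT/CTS element, a WPRE to enhance transcript stability and expression, and a ΔU3 3' LTR followed by an SV40 poly(A) signal.

The payload is FUCCIplex, a synthetic insert of roughly 2.4 kb flanked by Gateway attB1 and attB2 sites and expressed from the human EF-1α promoter with its intron A. The annotation shows two cell-cycle reporter modules in the same orientation: the cyan protein mTurquoise2 followed by the Cdt1(30-120) degron, and the near-infrared, biliverdin-dependent miRFP670 followed by the Geminin(1-110) degron. In FUCCI designs, Cdt1-tagged fluorescence accumulates in G1 and Geminin-tagged fluorescence in S/G2/M, so the colour balance reports cell-cycle phase in living cells. The feature table leaves a short unannotated gap between the two modules, and the record does not state what linker or self-cleaving element joins them. The cyan and near-infrared pairing fits the described purpose as a multiplexable sensor, presumably leaving the green and red channels available for other reporters. A separate mouse PGK promoter drives the hygromycin phosphotransferase gene, allowing selection of stably transduced mammalian cells for live imaging.
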