Features (pLannotate 1.2.2; 35 found; start..end, strand, type, name):
     55..266     -  promoter       EF-1α core promoter: core promoter for human elongation factor EF-1α
    286..306     -  protein_bind   attB4: mutant version of attB; core recombination site for the Gateway® BP reaction BP Clonase™
    324..441     -  misc_feature   cPPT/CTS: central polypurine tract and central termination sequence of HIV-1
    459..559     -  CDS            Rev (fragment): human immunodeficiency virus 1 (HIV-1) Rev protein; rev; enhances nuclear export of unspliced and incompletely spliced viral mRNAs
    936..1169    -  misc_feature   RRE: The Rev response element (RRE) of HIV-1 allows for Rev-dependent mRNA export from the nucleus to the cytoplasm.
   1315..1678    -  CDS            HIV-1 gag (fragment): gag protein from human immunodeficiency virus 1; gag
   1662..1787    -  misc_feature   HIV-1 Ψ: packaging signal of human immunodeficiency virus type 1
   1834..2014    -  LTR            5' LTR (truncated): truncated 5' long terminal repeat (LTR) from HIV-1
   2015..2241    -  promoter       RSV promoter: Rous sarcoma virus enhancer/promoter
   2269..2287    -  promoter       T3 promoter: promoter for bacteriophage T3 RNA polymerase
   2330..2352    -  protein_bind   lac operator (fragment): The lac repressor binds to the lac operator to inhibit transcription in E. coli. This inhibition can be relieved by adding lactose or isopropyl-β-D-thiogalactopyranoside (IPTG). lac repressor encoded by lacI
   2356..2386    -  promoter       lac promoter: promoter for the E. coli lac operon
   2401..2422    -  protein_bind   CAP binding site: CAP binding activates transcription in the presence of cAMP. E. coli catabolite activator protein
   2435..2527    -  CDS            lacI (fragment): lac repressor; lacI; The lac repressor binds to the lac operator to inhibit transcription in E. coli. This inhibition can be relieved by adding lactose or isopropyl-β-D-thiogalactopyranoside (IPTG).
   2710..3298    -  rep_origin     ori: high-copy-number ColE1/pMB1/pBR322/pUC origin of replication
   3469..4329    -  CDS            AmpR: β-lactamase; bla; confers resistance to ampicillin, carbenicillin, and related antibiotics
   4330..4434    -  promoter       AmpR promoter: bla
   4487..4915    -  rep_origin     f1 ori (sequence partly withheld): f1 bacteriophage origin of replication; arrow indicates direction of (+) strand synthesis
   4920..5075    -  CDS            lacZα (fragment): LacZα fragment of β-galactosidase; lacZ fragment
   5083..5101    +  promoter       T7 promoter: promoter for bacteriophage T7 RNA polymerase
   5122..5257    -  rep_origin     SV40 ori: SV40 origin of replication
   5297..5418    -  polyA_signal   SV40 poly(A) signal: SV40 polyadenylation signal
   5490..5723    -  LTR            3' LTR (ΔU3): self-inactivating 3' long terminal repeat (LTR) from HIV-1
   5725..5802    -  CDS            nef (fragment): NEF_HV1Z2 - Experimental evidence at protein level: Swiss-Prot protein existence level 1. Extracellular Nef protein targets CD4(+) T-lymphocytes for apoptosis by interacting with CXCR4 surface receptors. From Human immunodeficiency virus type 1 group M subtype D (isolate Z2/CDC-Z34) (HIV-1).
   5798..6820    -  CDS            hph: KHYB_ECOLX - Experimental evidence at protein level: Swiss-Prot protein existence level 1. The aminoglycoside phosphotransferases achieve inactivation of their antibiotic substrates by phosphorylation. Only phosphorylates hygromycin and closely related compounds such as demethyl analogs and destomycin. From Escherichia coli.
   6837..7336    -  promoter       PGK promoter: mouse phosphoglycerate kinase 1 promoter
   7367..7955    -  misc_feature   WPRE: woodchuck hepatitis virus posttranscriptional regulatory element
   7973..7997    +  protein_bind   attB2: mutant version of attB; recombination site for the Gateway® BP reaction BP Clonase™
   8001..8330    -  CDS            Gem1 (1-110): degron consisting of residues 1-110 of human Geminin (Zielke and Edgar, 2015)
   8361..9305    -  CDS            miRFP670: miRFP670 is a basic (constitutively fluorescent) near ir fluorescent protein published in 2016, derived from Rhodopseudomonas palustris. It has low acid sensitivity. It requires the cofactor biliverdin for fluorescence.
   9372..9644    -  CDS            Cdt1 (30-120): degron consisting of residues 30-120 of human Cdt1 (Zielke and Edgar, 2015)
   9699..10415   -  CDS            mTurquoise2: mTurquoise2 is a basic (constitutively fluorescent) cyan fluorescent protein published in 2012, derived from Aequorea victoria. It is reported to be a rapidly-maturing monomer with very low acid sensitivity.
  10422..10446   -  protein_bind   attB1: mutant version of attB; recombination site for the Gateway® BP reaction BP Clonase™
  10455..10658   -  intron         EF-1α intron A: truncated intron upstream of the start codon of human EF-1α
  11284..54      -  intron         EF-1α intron A (fragment) (across the origin): intron upstream of the start codon of human EF-1α
>Addgene plasmid #240160 | pLV_[Exp]-Hygro-EF1A-FUCCIplex | addgene full sequence | sequence record 492985 | Addgene NGS Result
AGGGCCATAACCCGTAAAGAGGCCAGGCCCGCGGGAACCACACACGGCACTTACCTGTGTTCTGGCGGCA
AACCCGTTGCGAAAAAGAACGTTCACGGCGACTACTGCACTTATATACGGTTCTCCCCCACCCTCGGGAA
AAAGGCGGAGCCAGTACACGACATCACTTTCCCAGTTTACCCCGCGCCACCTTCTCTAGGCACCGGTTCA
ATTGCCGACCCCTCCCCCCAACTTCTCGGGGACTGTGGGCGATGTGCGCTCTGCCCACTGACGGGCACCG
GAGCCCAACTTTTCTATACAAAGTTGATCCGATAATCACTAGTAAAATTTTGAATTTTTGTAATTTGTTT
TTGTAATTCTTTAGTTTGTATGTCTGTTGCTATTATGTCTACTATTCTTTCCCCTGCACTGTACCCCCCA
ATCCCCCCTTTTCTTTTAAAAGCTAGCGATACCGTCGAGATCCGTTCACTAATCGAATGGATCTGTCTCT
GTCTCTCTCTCCACCTTCTTCTTCTATTCCTTCGGGCCTGTCGGGTCCCCTCGGGGTTGGGAGGTGGGTC
TGAAACGATAATGGTGAATATCCCTGCCTAACTCTATTCACTATAGAAAGTACAGCAAAAACTATTCTTA
AACCTACCAAGCCTCCTACTATCATTATGAATAATTTTATATACCACAGCCAATTTGTTATGTTAAACCA
ATTCCACAAACTTGCCCATTTATCTAATTCCAATAATTCTTGTTCATTCTTTTCTTGCTGGTTTTGCGAT
TCTTCAATTAAGGAGTGTATTAAGCTTGTGTAATTGTTAATTTCTCTGTCCCACTCCATCCAGGTCGTGT
GATTCCAAATCTGTTCCAGAGATTTATTACTCCAACTAGCATTCCAAGGCACAGCAGTGGTGCAAATGAG
TTTTCCAGAGCAACCCCAAATCCCCAGGAGCTGTTGATCCTTTAGGTATCTTTCCACAGCCAGGATTCTT
GCCTGGAGCTGCTTGATGCCCCAGACTGTGAGTTGCAACAGATGCTGTTGCGCCTCAATAGCCCTCAGCA
AATTGTTCTGCTGCTGCACTATACCAGACAATAATTGTCTGGCCTGTACCGTCAGCGTCATTGACGCTGC
GCCCATAGTGCTTCCTGCTGCTCCCAAGAACCCAAGGAACAAAGCTCCTATTCCCACTGCTCTTTTTTCT
CTCTGCACCACTCTTCTCTTTGCCTTGGTGGGTGCTACTCCTAATGGTTCAATTTTTACTACTTTATATT
TATATAATTCACTTCTCCAATTGTCCCTCATATCTCCTCCTCCAGGTCTGAAGATCAGCGGCCGCTTGCT
GTGCGGTGGTCTTACTTTTGTTTTGCTCTTCCTCTATCTTGTCTAAAGCTTCCTTGGTGTCTTTTATCTC
TATCCTTTGATGCACACAATAGAGGGTTGCTACTGTATTATATAATGATCTAAGTTCTTCTGATCCTGTC
TGAAGGGATGGTTGTAGCTGTCCCAGTATTTGTCTACAGCCTTCTGATGTTTCTAACAGGCCAGGATTAA
CTGCGAATCGTTCTAGCTCCCTGCTTGCCCATACTATATGTTTTAATTTATATTTTTTCTTTCCCCCTGG
CCTTAACCGAATTTTTTCCCATCGCGATCTAATTCTCCCCCGCTTAATACTGACGCTCTCGCACCCATCT
CTCTCCTTCTAGCCTCCGCTAGTCAAAATTTTTGGCGTACTCACCAGTCGCCGCCCCTCGCCTCTTGCCG
TGCGCGCTTCAGCAAGCCGAGTCCTGCGTCGAGAGAGCTCCTCTGGTTTCCCTTTCGCTTTCAAGTCCCT
GTTCGGGCGCCACTGCTAGAGATTTTCCACACTGACTAAAAGGGTCTGAGGGATCTCTAGTTACCAGAGT
CACACAACAGACGGGCACACACTACTTGAAGCACTCAAGGCAAGCTTTATTGAGGCTTAAGCAGTGGGTT
CCCTAGTTAGCCAGAGAGCTCCCAGGCTCAGATCTGGTCTAACCAGAGAGACCCGTTTATGTATCGAGCT
AGGCACTTAAATACAATATCTCTGCAATGCGGCAATTCAGTGGTTCGTCCAATCCATGTCAGACCCGTCT
GTTGCCTTCCTAATAAGGCACGATCGTACCACCTTACTTCCACCAATCGGCATGCACGGTGCTTTTTCTC
TCCTTGTAAGGCATGTTGCTAACTCATCGTTACCATGTTGCAAGACTACAAGAGTATTGCATAAGACTAC
ATTAAGCTTGCAGCTCCAGCTTTTGTTCCCTTTAGTGAGGGTTAATTGCGCGCTTGGCGTAATCATGGTC
ATAGCTGTTTCCTGTGTGAAATTGTTATCCGCTCACAATTCCACACAACATACGAGCCGGAAGCATAAAG
TGTAAAGCCTGGGGTGCCTAATGAGTGAGCTAACTCACATTAATTGCGTTGCGCTCACTGCCCGCTTTCC
AGTCGGGAAACCTGTCGTGCCAGCTGCATTAATGAATCGGCCAACGCGCGGGGAGAGGCGGTTTGCGTAT
TGGGCGCTCTTCCGCTTCCTCGCTCACTGACTCGCTGCGCTCGGTCGTTCGGCTGCGGCGAGCGGTATCA
GCTCACTCAAAGGCGGTAATACGGTTATCCACAGAATCAGGGGATAACGCAGGAAAGAACATGTGAGCAA
AAGGCCAGCAAAAGGCCAGGAACCGTAAAAAGGCCGCGTTGCTGGCGTTTTTCCATAGGCTCCGCCCCCC
TGACGAGCATCACAAAAATCGACGCTCAAGTCAGAGGTGGCGAAACCCGACAGGACTATAAAGATACCAG
GCGTTTCCCCCTGGAAGCTCCCTCGTGCGCTCTCCTGTTCCGACCCTGCCGCTTACCGGATACCTGTCCG
CCTTTCTCTCTTCGGGAAGCGTGGCGCTTTCTCATAGCTCACGCTGTAGGTATCTCAGTTCGGTGTAGGT
CGTTCGCTCCAAGCTGGGCTGTGTGCACGAACCCCCCGTTCAGCCCGACCGCTGCGCCTTATCCGGTAAC
TATCGTCTTGAGTCCAACCCGGTAAGACACGACTTATCGCCACTGGCAGCAGCCACTGGTAACAGGATTA
GCAGAGCGAGGTATGTAGGCGGTGCTACAGAGTTCTTGAAGTGGTGGCCTAACTACGGCTACACTAGAAG
AACAGTATTTGGTATCTGCGCTCTGCTGAAGCCAGTTACCTTCGGAAAAAGAGTTGGTAGCTCTTGATCC
GGCAAACAAACCACCGCTGGTAGCGGTGGTTTTTTTGTTTGCAAGCAGCAGATTACGCGCAGAAAAAAAG
GATCTCAAGAAGATCCTTTGATCTTTTCTACGGGGTCTGACGCTCAGTGGAACGAAAACTCACGTTAAGG
GATTTTGGTCATGAGATTATCAAAAAGGATCTTCACCTAGATCCTTTTAAATTAAAAATGAAGTTTTAAA
TCAATCTAAAGTATATATGAGTAAACTTGGTCTGACAGTTACCAATGCTTAATCAGTGAGGCACCTATCT
CAGCGATCTGTCTATTTCGTTCATCCATAGTTGCCTGACTCCCCGTCGTGTAGATAACTACGATACGGGA
GGGCTTACCATCTGGCCCCAGTGCTGCAATGATACCGCGAGACCCACGCTCACCGGCTCCAGATTTATCA
GCAATAAACCAGCCAGCCGGAAGGGCCGAGCGCAGAAGTGGTCCTGCAACTTTATCCGCCTCCATCCAGT
CTATTAATTGTTGCCGGGAAGCTAGAGTAAGTAGTTCGCCAGTTAATAGTTTGCGCAACGTTGTTGCCAT
TGCTACAGGCATCGTGGTGTCACGCTCGTCGTTTGGTATGGCTTCATTCAGCTCCGGTTCCCAACGATCA
AGGCGAGTTACATGATCCCCCATGTTGTGCAAAAAAGCGGTTAGCTCCTTCGGTCCTCCGATCGTTGTCA
GAAGTAAGTTGGCCGCAGTGTTATCACTCATGGTTATGGCAGCACTGCATAATTCTCTTACTGTCATGCC
ATCCGTAAGATGCTTTTCTGTGACTGGTGAGTACTCAACCAAGTCATTCTGAGAATAGTGTATGCGGCGA
CCGAGTTGCTCTTGCCCGGCGTCAATACGGGATAATACCGCGCCACATAGCAGAACTTTAAAAGTGCTCA
TCATTGGAAAACGTTCTTCGGGGCGAAAACTCTCAAGGATCTTACCGCTGTTGAGATCCAGTTCGATGTA
ACCCACTCGTGCACCCAACTGATCTTCAGCATCTTTTACTTTCACCAGCGTTTCTGGGTGAGCAAAAACA
GGAAGGCAAAATGCCGCAAAAAAGGGAATAAGGGCGACACGGAAATGTTGAATACTCATACTCTTCCTTT
TTCAATATTATTGAAGCATTTATCAGGGTTATTGTCTCATGAGCGGATACATATTTGAATGTATTTAGAA
AAATAAACAAATAGGGGTTCCGCGCACATTTCCCCGAAAAGTGCCACCTAAATTGTAAGCGTTAATATTT
TGTTAAAATTCGCGTTAAATTTTTGTTAAATCAGCTCATTTTTTAACCAATAGGCCGAAATCGGCAAAAT
CCCTTATAAATCAAAAGAATAGACCGAGATAGGGT
[37 nt withheld, positions 4586-4622]
AAAGAACGTGGACTCCAACGTCAAAGG
[49 nt withheld, positions 4650-4698]
T
[91 nt withheld, positions 4700-4790]
G
[124 nt withheld, positions 4792-4915]
CCCATTCGCCATTCAGGCTGCGCAACTGTTGGGAAGGGCGATCGGTGCGGGCCTCTTCGCTATTACGCCA
GCTGGCGAAAGGGGGATGTGCTGCAAGGCGATTAAGTTGGGTAACGCCAGGGTTTTCCCAGTCACGACGT
TGTAAAACGACGGCCAGTGAGCGCGCGTAATACGACTCACTATAGGGCGAATTGGGTACGTCCCTAGGCC
TCCAAAAAAGCCTCCTCACTACTTCTGGAATAGCTCAGAGGCCGAGGCGGCCTCGGCCTCTGCATAAATA
AAAAAAATTAGTCAGCCATGGGGCGGAGAATGGGCGGAACTGGGCGGAGTTAGGGGCGGGATGGGCGGAG
TTAGGGGCGGGATAGCTAGAGCCAGACATGATAAGATACATTGATGAGTTTGGACAAACCACAACTAGAA
TGCAGTGAAAAAAATGCTTTATTTGTGAAATTTGTGATGCTATTGCTTTATTTGTAACCATTATAAGCTG
CAATAAACAAGTTCCTCTCACTCTCTGATATTCATTTCTTTGCAAGTTATAAATACTGAATAATAAGATG
ACATGAACTACTACTGCTAGAGATTTTCCACACTGACTAAAAGGGTCTGAGGGATCTCTAGTTACCAGAG
TCACACAACAGACGGGCACACACTACTTGAAGCACTCAAGGCAAGCTTTATTGAGGCTTAAGCAGTGGGT
TCCCTAGTTAGCCAGAGAGCTCCCAGGCTCAGATCTGGTCTAACCAGAGAGACCCAGTACAAGCAAAAAG
CAGATCTTGTCTTCGTTGGGAGTGAATTAGCCCTTCCAGTCCCCCCTTTTCTTTTAAAAAGTGGCTAAGA
TCTACAGCTGCCTTGTAAGTCATTGGTCTTAAAGGTACCCTATTCCTTTGCCCTCGGACGAGTGCTGGGG
CGTCGGTTTCCACTATCGGCGAGTACTTCTACACAGCCATCGGTCCAGACGGCCGCGCTTCTGCGGGCGA
TTTGTGTACGCCCGACAGTCCCGGCTCCGGATCGGACGATTGCGTCGCATCGACCCTGCGCCCAAGCTGC
ATCATCGAAATTGCCGTCAACCAAGCTCTGATAGAGTTGGTCAAGACCAATGCGGAGCATATACGCCCGG
AGCCGCGGCGATCCTGCAAGCTCCGGATGCCTCCGCTCGAAGTAGCGCGTCTGCTGCTCCATACAAGCCA
ACCACGGCCTCCAGAAGAAGATGTTGGCGACCTCGTATTGGGAATCCCCGAACATCGCCTCGCTCCAGTC
AATGACCGCTGTTATGCGGCCATTGTCCGTCAGGACATTGTTGGAGCCGAAATCCGCGTGCACGAGGTGC
CGGACTTCGGGGCAGTCCTCGGCCCAAAGCATCAGCTCATCGAGAGCCTGCGCGACGGACGCACTGACGG
TGTCGTCCATCACAGTTTGCCAGTGATACACATGGGGATCAGCAATCGCGCATATGAAATCACGCCATGT
AGTGTATTGACCGATTCCTTGCGGTCCGAATGGGCCGAACCCGCTCGTCTGGCTAAGATCGGCCGCAGCG
ATCGCATCCATGGCCTCCGCGACCGGCTGCAGAACAGCGGGCAGTTCGGTTTCAGGCAGGTCTTGCAACG
TGACACCCTGTGCACGGCGGGAGATGCAATAGGTCAGGCTCTCGCTAAATTCCCCAATGTCAAGCACTTC
CGGAATCGGGAGCGCGGCCGATGCAAAGTGCCGATAAACATAACGATCTTTGTAGAAACCATCGGCGCAG
CTATTTACCCGCAGGACATATCCACGCCCTCCTACATCGAAGCTGAAAGCACGAGATTCTTCGCCCTCCG
AGAGCTGCATCAGGTCGGAGACGCTGTCGAACTTTTCGATCAGAAACTTCTCGACAGACGTCGCGGTGAG
TTCAGGCTTTTTCATGGTGGCCACGTGAGGTCGAAAGGCCCGGAGATGAGGAAGAGGAGAACAGCGCGGC
AGACGTGCGCTTTTGAAGCGTGCAGAATGCCGGGCCTCCGGAGGACCTTCGGGCGCCCGCCCCGCCCCTG
AGCCCGCCCCTGAGCCCGCCCCCGGACCCACCCCTTCCCAGCCTCTGAGCCCAGAAAGCGAAGGAGCAAA
GCTGCTATTGGCCGCTGCCCCAAAGGCCTACCCGCTTCCATTGCTCAGCGGTGCTGTCCATCTGCACGAG
ACTAGTGAGACGTGCTACTTCCATTTGTCACGTCCTGCACGACGCGAGCTGCGGGGCGGGGGGGAACTTC
CTGACTAGGGGAGGAGTAGAAGGTGGCGCGAAGGGGCCACCAAAGAACGGAGCCGGTTGGCGCCTACCGG
TGGATGTGGAATGTGTGCGAGGCCAGAGGCCACTTGTGTAGCGCCAAGTGCCCAGCGGGGCTGCTAAAGC
GCATGCTCCAGACTGCCTTGGGAAAAGCGCCTCCCCTACCCGGTAGAATTCGAACCGCGGGAATTCCCGA
TGCGGGGAGGCGGCCCAAAGGGAGATCCGACTCGTCTGAGGGCGAAGGCGAAGACGCGGAAGAGGCCGCA
GAGCCGGCAGCAGGCCGCGGGAAGGAAGGTCCGCTGGATTGAGGGCCGAAGGGACGTAGCAGAAGGACGT
CCCGCGCAGAATCCAGGTGGCAACACAGGCGAGCAGCCATGGAAAGGACGTCAGCTTCCCCGACAACACC
ACGGAATTGTCAGTGCCCAACAGCCGAGCCCCTGTCCAGCAGCGGGCAAGGCAGGCGGCGATGAGTTCCG
CCGTGGCAATAGGGAGGGGGAAAGCGAAAGTCCCGGAAAGGAGCTGACAGGTGGTGGCAATGCCCCAACC
AGTGGGGGTTGCGTCAGCAAACACAGTGCACACCACGCCACGTTGCCTGACAACGGGCCACAACTCCTCA
TAAAGAGACAGCAACCAGGATTTATACAAGGAGGAGAAAATGAAAGCCATACGGGAAGCAATAGCATGAT
ACAAAGGCATTAAAGCAGCGTATCCACATAGCGTAAAAGGAGCAACATAGTTAAGAATACCAGTCAATCT
TTCACAAATTTTGTAATCCAGAGGTTGATTATCGGAATTCGATTATCACCACTTTGTACAAGAAAGCTGG
GTTTACAGGGCCTTCCGCCGCTTCTCGGCCACCTCTTTCCAGTACTGGCTGCTGGGGTTTTCTTTGATCA
TCAGGTCGAAGCTTTCTTGGGTCACGCCGCCCAGGTTCTTGTTCTCGCTGCTCTCGGGCACGATCACGCC
TGGGCTAGAGGTGGTGCTGGTCAGGTGGTCGTTCCGGTGCTTCCGCTTGCTCAGGCCGGCAGACAGCTCA
TTCTCCCGGCCCACCAGAGATCCGCTGGCGCTGGGCTGGATCATCTTCAGGGTCCGCCTGGGCACGCTGC
TGTTCTTGATGTTCTCTTTGATCTCTTCCTGCTTCTGCTTCATGCTGGGGTTCATTTCCAGAGGCCGCCA
GTGGCTGGGGTAGCCGCTCTCAAGCGCGGTGATCCGCGTCGCGATCCTTTCGGCGAGCCGTTTGCAGATC
GCCCGCAGCTCGAAACGGATGAAGCGCGGCAGATAATGGTGACAGACAACCAGGCCCCACAGCTTGCCGC
CGACCACCAGCGACACCGCCAGGGTGGCGCGCACGCCCATGTCCTTCAGGAACTGCAGATGGCACGGCGA
CATCGAGCGCAGGAAGCAGCCCGACATGTCGAGATCGCGCCCGGTCAGCGGCGACAGCCGCGGCTCCAGC
GGCACCGGCTGATAGGTGACGTCGACCAGCACGCGGACGCGCTGCCGCACGTACAGCTGCCGCGCCATCT
GCGGGACAGTCGACGACGGATAGCGGTTGCCGAAATAGGATTCGAGCCCAGGCACATGGCACTCGGAGAA
TACCAGGCCGTGGCCTTGCTCATCGAAACGATACACCATCACCCGGTCGTAGCCGGTGCACTGCTGAAAC
AGCAGCACGGTGTCATCGCACAGCGCGCGCAGTGAACCCGCCGTGCGGATCCGCTCCAGCGCCGGCGCCA
GCGTGCCTGACAGATCGATCGACGGGCCGGCACGTTCGAGTTCGATGATCAGCCCGCCTTCCGGAGGCCG
ATGCATCAGACCGCAGTACTCCGTAGAGGGATTGCCGATCCGGCAGCGCACCGCGACCGGCATGCCTTCG
GCGGTGGGATCGAGATGCGGCAGGATCTTGATCAACAGATCGCCGTCGATCTCGGCGAGCGGAACGCCGA
GTACGCTTCCGAGATTCAGAAATTCCGCGGCGTTGGCGCTGGCCTGGATGACGCGATGATCATGTTCGCT
GACGACCAGAAGCGCGCCATGCGGCTGGATCGAGCCGGCGAGGTGGATCTCTTCATGTTCGCAATTCGAA
TGAGAGGCGGTCCCGAATGCGGGGCTGCCAGAGGCATGACCTGCTACCATGGATCTGGGGCCGGGGTTCT
CCTCCACGTCGCCGCAGGTCAGCAGGCTGCCCCTGCCCTCGTCGACGATGGTGTCCTGGTCCTGGGCGCT
GGTCAGGTGAGGAGGCTGTCCGGCGGCAGGTGTGCTCTTCTTGATTTTCTGGCCAGGGCTGGGACAGGCA
GGGATATCGGGGGCCTCGGGGGTGCTAGGGCTGGACACCTCATCCACGGACAGCCGGAGCCGTCTGCGGG
CAGGGGGCCTGGCCTGATCTCTGCCAGGGGCGGCAGGAGGTCTGGCTCTCTTTCTGCTGCCGGAGGTGGC
GGAGGCAGGGGCTCTCAGGGCAGGTCTGGCAGGAGAGGGTTCCAGGGGCCTCCAATGGCTAGGGTAGCCG
CCGAGGCTAGGCAGCATGCTGTACTTGTACAGCTCGTCCATGCCGAGAGTGATCCCGGCGGCGGTCACGA
ACTCCAGCAGGACCATGTGATCGCGCTTCTCGTTGGGGTCTTTGCTCAGCTTGGACTGGGTGCTCAGGTA
GTGGTTGTCGGGCAGCAGCACGGGGCCGTCGCCGATGGGGGTGTTCTGCTGGTAGTGGTCGGCGAGCTGC
ACGCCGCCGTCCTCGATGTTGTGGCGGATCTTGAAGTTGGCCTTGATGCCGTTCTTCTGCTTGTCGGCGG
TGATATAGACGTTGTCGCTAAAGTAGTTGTACTCCAGCTTGTGCCCCAGGATGTTGCCGTCCTCCTTGAA
GTCGATGCCCTTCAGCTCGATGCGGTTCACCAGGGTGTCGCCCTCGAACTTCACCTCGGCGCGGGTCTTG
TAGTTGCCGTCGTCCTTGAAGAAGATGGTGCGCTCCTGGACGTAGCCTTCGGGCATGGCGGACTTGAAGA
AGTCGTGCTGCTTCATGTGGTCGGGGTAGCGGGCGAAGCACTGCACGCCCCAGGACAGGGTGGTCACGAG
GGTGGGCCAGGGCACGGGCAGCTTGCCGGTGGTGCAGATGAACTTCAGGGTCAGCTTGCCGTAGGTGGCA
TCGCCCTCGCCCTCGCCGGACACGCTGAACTTGTGGCCGTTTACGTCGCCGTCCAGCTCGACCAGGATGG
GCACCACCCCGGTGAACAGCTCCTCGCCCTTGCTCACCATGGTGGCAGCCTGCTTTTTTGTACAAACTTG
TCACGACACCTGAAATGGAAGAAAAAAACTTTGAACCACTGTCTGAGGCTTGAGAATGAACCAAGATCCA
AACTCAAAAAGGGCAAATTCCAAGGAGAATTACATCAAGTGCCAAGCTGGCCTAACTTCAGTCTCCACCC
ACTCAGTGTGGGGAAACTCCATCGCATAAAACCCCTCCCCCCAACCTAAAGACGACGTACTCCAAAAGCT
CGAGAACTAATCGAGGTGCCTGGACGGCGCCCGGTACTCCGTGGAGTCACATGAAGCGACGGCTGAGGAC
GGAAAGGCCCTTTTCCTTTGTGTGGGTGACTCACCCGCCCGCTCTCCCGAGCGCCGCGTCCTCCATTTTG
AGCTCCCTGCAGCAGGGCCGGGAAGCGGCCATCTTTCCGCTCACGCAACTGGTGCCGACCGGGCCAGCCT
TGCCGCCCAGGGCGGGGCGATACACGGCGGCGCGAGACCAGGCACCAGAGCAGGCCGGCCAGCTTGAGAC
TACCCCCGTCCGATTCTCGGTGGCCGCGCTCGCAGGCCCCGCCTCGCCGAACATGTGCGCTGGGACGCAC
GGGCCCCGTCGCCGCCCGCGGCCCCAAAAACCGAAATACCAGTGTGCAGATCTTGGCCCGCATTTACAAG
ACTATCTTGCCAGAAAAAAAGCGTCGCAGCAGGTCATCAAAAATTTTAAATGGCTAGAGACTTATCGAAA
GCAGCGAGACAGGCGCGAAGGTGCCACCAGATTCGCACGCGGCGGCCCCAGCGCCCAGGCCAGGCCTCAA
CTCAAGCACGAGGCGAAGGGGCTCCTTAAGCGCAAGGCCTCGAACTCTCCCACCCACTTCCAACCCGAAG
CTCGGGATCAAGAATCACGTACTGCAGCCAGGTGGAAGTAATTCAAGGCACGCA
